>Addgene plasmid #168369 | pTL308 | addgene full sequence | sequence record 349528 | Addgene NGS Result
CGGTGCGGGCCTCTTCGCTATTACGCCAGATCCTTTTGTTGTTTCCGGGTGTACAATATGGACTTCCTCT
TTTCTGGCAACCAAACCCATACATCGGGATTCCTATAATACCTTCGTTGGTCTCCCTAACATGTAGGTGG
CGGAGGGGAGATATACAATAGAACAGATACCAGACAAGACATAATGGGCTAAACAAGACTACACCAATTA
CACTGCCTCATTGATGGTGGTACATAACGAACTAATACTGTAGCCCTAGACTTGATAGCCATCATCATAT
CGAAGTTTCACTACCCTTTTTCCATTTGCCATCTATTGAAGTAATAATAGGCGCATGCAACTTCTTTTCT
TTTTTTTTCTTTTCTCTCTCCCCCGTTGTTGTCTCACCATATCCGCAATGACAAAAAAATGATGGAAGAC
ACTAAAGGAAAAAATTAACGACAAAGACAGCACCAACAGATGTCGTTGTTCCAGAGCTGATGAGGGGTAT
CTCGAAGCACACGAAACTTTTTCCTTCCTTCATTCACGCACACTACTCTCTAATGAGCAACGGTATACGG
CCTTCCTTCCAGTTACTTGAATTTGAAATAAAAAAAAGTTTGCTGTCTTGCTATCAAGTATAAATAGACC
TGCAATTATTAATCTTTTGTTTCCTCGTCATTGTTCTCGTTCCCTTTCTTCCTTGTTTCTTTTTCTGCAC
AATATTTCAAGCTATACCAAGCATACAATCAACTCCAAGCTTGAAGCAAGCCTCCTGAAAGATGAAGCTA
CTGTCTTCTATCGAACAAGCATGCGATATTTGCCGACTTAAAAAGCTCAAGTGCTCCAAAGAAAAACCGA
AGTGCGCCAAGTGTCTGAAGAACAACTGGGAGTGTCGCTACTCTCCCAAAACCAAAAGGTCTCCGCTGAC
TAGGGCACATCTGACAGAAGTGGAATCAAGGCTAGAAAGACTGGAACAGCTATTTCTACTGATTTTTCCT
CGAGAAGACCTTGACATGATTTTGAAAATGGATTCTTTACAGGATATAAAAGCATTGTTAACAGGATTAT
TTGTACAAGATAATGTGAATAAAGATGCCGTCACAGATAGATTGGCTTCAGTGGAGACTGATATGCCTCT
AACATTGAGACAGCATAGAATAAGTGCGACATCATCATCGGAAGAGAGTAGTAACAAAGGTCAAAGACAG
TTGACTGTATCGCCGGAATTTGTAATACGACTCACTATAGGGCGAGCCGCCATCATGGAGGAGCAGAAGC
TGATCTCAGAGGAGGACCTGCATATGGCCATGGAGGCCGAATTCGCCCAGAAAATCGTGATCAAGGTGCA
CATGGGCAGCGATAAATGCCGCCGCAAAGCAATGAGCCTGGTTGCCGCCACCGGTGGCGTTGTGAGCGTG
GAACTGGCCGGTGATGATCGCAGCAAAGTGGTGGTGGTGGGTGAAGTGGATAGCGTGAAACTGACCAGCC
TGCTGCGCCGTAAAGTGGGTCCGGCAGAACTGGTGGAAGTGGGCGATGCCAAACCGGCCAAAAAAGAAGA
GAAAAAAGGATCCGTCGACCTGCAGCGGCCGCATAACTAGCATAACCCCTTGGGGCCTCTAAACGGGTCT
TGAGGGGTTTTTTGCGCGCTTGCAGCCAAGCTAATTCCGGGCGAATTTCTTATGATTTATGATTTTTATT
ATTAAATAAGTTATAAAAAAAATAAGTGTATACAAATTTTAAAGTGACTCTTAGGTTTTAAAACGAAAAT
TCTTATTCTTGAGTAACTCTTTCCTGTAGGTCAGGTTGCTTTCTCAGGTATAGCATGAGGTCGCTCTTAT
TGACCACACCTCTACCGGCATGCAAGCTTGGCGTAATCATGGTCATAGCTGTTTCCTGTGTGAAATTGTT
ATCCGCTCACAATTCCACACAACATACGAGCCGGAAGCATAAAGTGTAAAGCCTGGGGTGCCTAATGAGT
GAGCTAACTCACATTAATTGCGTTGCGCTCACTGCCCGCTTTCCAGTCGGGAAACCTGTCGTGCCAGCTG
CATTAATGAATCGGCCAACGCGCGGGGAGAGGCGGTTTGCGTATTGGGCGCTCTTCCGCTTCCTCGCTCA
CTGACTCGCTGCGCTCGGTCGTTCGGCTGCGGCGAGCGGTATCAGCTCACTCAAAGGCGGTAATACGGTT
ATCCACAGAATCAGGGGATAACGCAGGAAAGAACATGTGAGCAAAAGGCCAGCAAAAGGCCAGGAACCGT
AAAAAGGCCGCGTTGCTGGCGTTTTTCCATAGGCTCCGCCCCCCTGACGAGCATCACAAAAATCGACGCT
CAAGTCAGAGGTGGCGAAACCCGACAGGACTATAAAGATACCAGGCGTTTCCCCCTGGAAGCTCCCTCGT
GCGCTCTCCTGTTCCGACCCTGCCGCTTACCGGATACCTGTCCGCCTTTCTCCCTTCGGGAAGCGTGGCG
CTTTCTCATAGCTCACGCTGTAGGTATCTCAGTTCGGTGTAGGTCGTTCGCTCCAAGCTGGGCTGTGTGC
ACGAACCCCCCGTTCAGCCCGACCGCTGCGCCTTATCCGGTAACTATCGTCTTGAGTCCAACCCGGTAAG
ACACGACTTATCGCCACTGGCAGCAGCCACTGGTAACAGGATTAGCAGAGCGAGGTATGTAGGCGGTGCT
ACAGAGTTCTTGAAGTGGTGGCCTAACTACGGCTACACTAGAAGAACAGTATTTGGTATCTGCGCTCTGC
TGAAGCCAGTTACCTTCGGAAAAAGAGTTGGTAGCTCTTGATCCGGCAAACAAACCACCGCTGGTAGCGG
TGGTTTTTTTGTTTGCAAGCAGCAGATTACGCGCAGAAAAAAAGGATCTCAAGAAGATCCTTTGATCTTT
TCTACGGGGTCTGACGCTCAGTGGAACGAAAACTCACGTTAAGGGATTTTGGTCATGAGATTATCAAAAA
GGATCTTCACCTAGATCCTTTTAAATTAAAAATGAAGTTTTAAATCAATCTAAAGTATATATGAGTAACC
TGAGGCTATGGCAGGGCCTGCCGCCCCGACGTTGGCTGCGAGCCCTGGGCCTTCACCCGAACTTGGGGGG
TGGGGTGGGGAAAAGGAAGAAACGCGGGCGTATTGGCCCCAATGGGGTCTCGGTGGGGTATCGACAGAGT
GCCAGCCCTGGGACCGAACCCCGCGTTTATGAACAAACGACCCAACACCGTGCGTTTTATTCTGTCTTTT
TATTGCCGTCATAGCGCGGGTTCCTTCCGGTATTGTCTCCTTCCGTGTTTCAGTTAGCCTCCCCCTAGGG
TGGGCGAAGAACTCCAGCATGAGATCCCCGCGCTGGAGGATCATCCAGCCGGCGTCCCGGAAAACGATTC
CGAAGCCCAACCTTTCATAGAAGGCGGCGGTGGAATCGAAATCTCGTGATGGCAGGTTGGGCGTCGCTTG
GTCGGTCATTTCGAACCCCAGAGTCCCGCTCAGAAGAACTCGTCAAGAAGGCGATAGAAGGCGATGCGCT
GCGAATCGGGAGCGGCGATACCGTAAAGCACGAGGAAGCGGTCAGCCCATTCGCCGCCAAGCTCTTCAGC
AATATCACGGGTAGCCAACGCTATGTCCTGATAGCGGTCCGCCACACCCAGCCGGCCACAGTCGATGAAT
CCAGAAAAGCGGCCATTTTCCACCATGATATTCGGCAAGCAGGCATCGCCATGAGTCACGACGAGATCCT
CGCCGTCGGGCATGCTCGCCTTGAGCCTGGCGAACAGTTCGGCTGGCGCGAGCCCCTGATGCTCTTCGTC
CAGATCATCCTGATCGACAAGACCGGCTTCCATCCGAGTACGTGCTCGCTCGATGCGATGTTTCGCTTGG
TGGTCGAATGGGCAGGTAGCCGGATCAAGCGTATGCAGCCGCCGCATTGCATCAGCCATGATGGATACTT
TCTCGGCAGGAGCAAGGTGAGATGACAGGAGATCCTGCCCCGGCACTTCGCCCAATAGCAGCCAGTCCCT
TCCCGCTTCAGTGACAACGTCGAGCACAGCTGCGCAAGGAACGCCCGTCGTGGCCAGCCACGATAGCCGC
GCTGCCTCGTCTTGCAGTTCATTCAGGGCACCGGACAGGTCGGTCTTGACAAAAAGAACCGGGCGCCCCT
GCGCTGACAGCCGGAACACGGCGGCATCAGAGCAGCCGATTGTCTGTTGTGCCCAGTCATAGCCGAATAG
CCTCTCCACCCAAGCGGCCGGAGAACCTGCGTGCAATCCATCTTGTTCAATCATACTCTTCCTTTTTCAA
TATTATTGAAGCATTTATCAGGGTTATTGTCTCATGAGCGGATACATATTTGAATGTATTTAGAAAAATA
AACAAATAGGGGTTCCGCGCACATTTCCCCGAAAAGTGCCACCTGAACGAAGCATCTGTGCTTCATTTTG
TAGAACAAAAATGCAACGCGAGAGCGCTAATTTTTCAAACAAAGAATCTGAGCTGCATTTTTACAGAACA
GAAATGCAACGCGAAAGCGCTATTTTACCAACGAAGAATCTGTGCTTCATTTTTGTAAAACAAAAATGCA
ACGCGAGAGCGCTAATTTTTCAAACAAAGAATCTGAGCTGCATTTTTACAGAACAGAAATGCAACGCGAG
AGCGCTATTTTACCAACAAAGAATCTATACTTCTTTTTTGTTCTACAAAAATGCATCCCGAGAGCGCTAT
TTTTCTAACAAAGCATCTTAGATTACTTTTTTTCTCCTTTGTGCGCTCTATAATGCAGTCTCTTGATAAC
TTTTTGCACTGTAGGTCCGTTAAGGTTAGAAGAAGGCTACTTTGGTGTCTATTTTCTCTTCCATAAAAAA
AGCCTGACTCCACTTCCCGCGTTTACTGATTACTAGCGAAGCTGCGGGTGCATTTTTTCAAGATAAAGGC
ATCCCCGATTATATTCTATACCGATGTGGATTGCGCATACTTTGTGAACAGAAAGTGATAGCGTTGATGA
TTCTTCATTGGTCAGAAAATTATGAACGGTTTCTTCTATTTTGTCTCTATATACTACGTATAGGAAATGT
TTACATTTTCGTATTGTTTTCGATTCACTCTATGAATAGTTCTTACTACAATTTTTTTGTCTAAAGAGTA
ATACTAGAGATAAACATAAAAAATGTAGAGGTCGAGTTTAGATGCAAGTTCAAGGAGCGAAAGGTGGATG
GGTAGGTTATATAGGGATATAGCACAGAGATATATAGCAAAGAGATACTTTTGAGCAATGTTTGTGGAAG
CGGTATTCGCAATATTTTAGTAGCTCGTTACAGTCCGGTGCGTTTTTGGTTTTTTGAAAGTGCGTCTTCA
GAGCGCTTTTGGTTTTCAAAAGCGCTCTGAAGTTCCTATACTTTCTAGAGAATAGGAACTTCGGAATAGG
AACTTCAAAGCGTTTCCGAAAACGAGCGCTTCCGAAAATGCAACGCGAGCTGCGCACATACAGCTCACTG
TTCACGTCGCACCTATATCTGCGTGTTGCCTGTATATATATATACATGAGAAGAACGGCATAGTGCGTGT
TTATGCTTAAATGCGTACTTATATGCGTCTATTTATGTAGGATGAAAGGTAGTCTAGTACCTCCTGTGAT
ATTATCCCATTCCATGCGGGGTATCGTATGCTTCCTTCAGCACTACCCTTTAGCTGTTCTATATGCTGCC
ACTCCTCAATTGGATTAGTCTCATCCTTCAATGCTATCATTTCCTTTGATATTGGATCATACTAAGAAAC
CATTATTATCATGACATTAACCTATAAAAATAGGCGTATCACGAGGCCCTTTCGTCTCGCGCGTTTCGGT
GATGACGGTGAAAACCTCTGACACATGCAGCTCCCGGAGACGGTCACAGCTTGTCTGTAAGCGGATGCCG
GGAGCAGACAAGCCCGTCAGGGCGCGTCAGCGGGTGTTGGCGGGTGTCGGGGCTGGCTTAACTATGCGGC
ATCAGAGCAGATTGTACTGAGAGTGCACCATAGATCAACGACATTACTATATATATAATATAGGAAGCAT
TTAATAGAACAGCATCGTAATATATGTGTACTTTGCAGTTATGACGCCAGATGGCAGTAGTGGAAGATAT
TCTTTATTGAAAAATAGCTTGTCACCTTACGTACAATCTTGATCCGGAGCTTTTCTTTTTTTGCCGATTA
AGAATTAATTCGGTCGAAAAAAGAAAAGGAGAGGGCCAAGAGGGAGGGCATTGGTGACTATTGAGCACGT
GAGTATACGTGATTAAGCACACAAAGGCAGCTTGGAGTATGTCTGTTATTAATTTCACAGGTAGTTCTGG
TCCATTGGTGAAAGTTTGCGGCTTGCAGAGCACAGAGGCCGCAGAATGTGCTCTAGATTCCGATGCTGAC
TTGCTGGGTATTATATGTGTGCCCAATAGAAAGAGAACAATTGACCCGGTTATTGCAAGGAAAATTTCAA
GTCTTGTAAAAGCATATAAAAATAGTTCAGGCACTCCGAAATACTTGGTTGGCGTGTTTCGTAATCAACC
TAAGGAGGATGTTTTGGCTCTGGTCAATGATTACGGCATTGATATCGTCCAACTGCATGGAGATGAGTCG
TGGCAAGAATACCAAGAGTTCCTCGGTTTGCCAGTTATTAAAAGACTCGTATTTCCAAAAGACTGCAACA
TACTACTCAGTGCAGCTTCACAGAAACCTCATTCGTTTATTCCCTTGTTTGATTCAGAAGCAGGTGGGAC
AGGTGAACTTTTGGATTGGAACTCGATTTCTGACTGGGTTGGAAGGCAAGAGAGCCCCGAAAGCTTACAT
TTTATGTTAGCTGGTGGACTGACGCCAGAAAATGTTGGTGATGCGCTTAGATTAAATGGCGTTATTGGTG
TTGATGTAAGCGGAGGTGTGGAGACAAATGGTGTAAAAGACTCTAACAAAATAGCAAATTTCGTCAAAAA
TGCTAAGAAATAGGTTATTACTGAGTAGTATTTATTTAAGTATTGTTTGTGCACTTGCCGATCTATGCGG
TGTGAAATACCGCACAGATGCGTAAGGAGAAAATACCGCATCAGGAAATTGTAAGCGTTAATATTTTGTT
AAAATTCGCGTTAAATTTTTGTTAAATCAGCTCATTTTTTAACCAATAGGCCGAAATCGGCAAAATCCCT
TATAAATCAAAAGAATAGACCGAGATAGGGT
[37 nt withheld, positions 7172-7208]
AAAGAACGTGGACTCCAACGTCAAAGG
[49 nt withheld, positions 7236-7284]
T
[91 nt withheld, positions 7286-7376]
G
[124 nt withheld, positions 7378-7501]
CCATTCGCCATTCAGGCTGCGCAACTGTTGGGAAGGGCGAT
Features (pLannotate 1.2.2; 25 found; start..end, strand, type, name):
     30..734     +  promoter       ADH1 promoter: S. cerevisiae ADH1; promoter for alcohol dehydrogenase 1
    762..1202    +  CDS            GAL4 DNA binding domain: DNA binding domain of the GAL4 transcriptional activator; Saccharomyces cerevisiae GAL4 (truncated)
   1213..1231    +  promoter       T7 promoter: promoter for bacteriophage T7 RNA polymerase
   1308..1538    +  CDS            PIKM1-TS (fragment): PIKM1_ORYSJ - Also known as PI-KM1 From Oryza sativa subsp. japonica (Rice).
   1528..1544    +  CDS            SV40 NLS (fragment): nuclear localization signal of SV40 (simian virus 40) large T antigen
   1577..1624    +  terminator     T7 terminator: transcription terminator for bacteriophage T7 RNA polymerase
   1651..1838    +  terminator     ADH1 terminator: S. cerevisiae ADH1; transcription terminator for the S. cerevisiae alcohol dehydrogenase 1 (ADH1) gene
   1886..1902    -  protein_bind   lac operator: The lac repressor binds to the lac operator to inhibit transcription in E. coli. This inhibition can be relieved by adding lactose or isopropyl-β-D-thiogalactopyranoside (IPTG). lac repressor encoded by lacI
   1910..1940    -  promoter       lac promoter: promoter for the E. coli lac operon
   1955..1976    -  protein_bind   CAP binding site: CAP binding activates transcription in the presence of cAMP. E. coli catabolite activator protein
   1989..2081    -  CDS            lacI (fragment): lac repressor; lacI; The lac repressor binds to the lac operator to inhibit transcription in E. coli. This inhibition can be relieved by adding lactose or isopropyl-β-D-thiogalactopyranoside (IPTG).
   2264..2852    -  rep_origin     ori: high-copy-number ColE1/pMB1/pBR322/pUC origin of replication
   3074..3090    +  polyA_signal   bGH poly(A) signal (fragment): bovine growth hormone polyadenylation signal
   3181..3228    -  polyA_signal   HSV TK poly(A) signal: herpes simplex virus thymidine kinase polyadenylation signal (Cole and Stacy, 1985)
   3287..3439    -  CDS            ble (fragment): BLE_KLEPN - Experimental evidence at protein level: Swiss-Prot protein existence level 1. Binding protein with a strong affinity to the bleomycin family of antibiotics. Binds to CL990; an antimitotic-antibiotic compound. From Klebsiella pneumoniae.
   3460..4254    -  CDS            NeoR/KanR: aminoglycoside phosphotransferase from Tn5; aph(3')-II (or nptII); confers resistance to neomycin, kanamycin, and G418 (Geneticin®)
   4255..4359    -  promoter       AmpR promoter: bla
   4386..5728    -  rep_origin     2μ ori: yeast 2μ plasmid origin of replication
   5796..5831    +  CDS            rop (fragment): Rop protein, which maintains plasmids at low copy number; rop
   5933..5982    +  misc_feature   bom (fragment): basis of mobility region from pBR322
   6121..6268    +  promoter       TRP1 promoter: S. cerevisiae TRP1
   6269..6943    +  CDS            TRP1: phosphoribosylanthranilate isomerase, required for tryptophan biosynthesis; S. cerevisiae TRP1; yeast auxotrophic marker
   6994..7045    +  misc_feature   bom (fragment): basis of mobility region from pBR322
   7073..7501    -  rep_origin     f1 ori (sequence partly withheld): f1 bacteriophage origin of replication; arrow indicates direction of (+) strand synthesis
   7505..29      -  CDS            lacZα (fragment) (across the origin): LacZα fragment of β-galactosidase; lacZ fragment
