[The description below was written by a language model from this plasmid's Addgene catalogue record and pLannotate feature annotations shown in this document.]
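Description:
pTL308 is a yeast two-hybrid bait plasmid built on the pGBKT7 backbone, carrying an insert recorded as the rice (Oryza sativa) locus Os02g37320. It is a shuttle vector. In E. coli it replicates from a high-copy ColE1/pUC-type origin and is selected with kanamycin through the Tn5 aminoglycoside phosphotransferase gene, which is driven by the bla promoter. In Saccharomyces cerevisiae it is maintained episomally by the 2μ origin and selected by tryptophan prototrophy through the TRP1 marker and its own promoter. An f1 origin is also present, along with several short backbone remnants (fragments of lacZα, lacI, rop, bom and ble) that have no evident functional role.

The expression cassette uses the constitutive yeast ADH1 promoter to drive the GAL4 DNA-binding domain, followed by a T7 promoter and then the insert, with T7 and ADH1 terminators downstream. This arrangement is designed to produce a GAL4 DNA-binding domain fusion to the rice protein in yeast. The T7 promoter and terminator also allow transcription of the insert alone by T7 RNA polymerase, for example for in vitro expression. The annotation software matched about 230 nt of the insert region to the rice protein Pikm1-TS, which probably reflects sequence similarity to a domain of that protein rather than the insert's identity. The record does not say which domain or how much of Os02g37320 was cloned. A short overlapping hit labelled SV40 NLS is only a fragment and may be spurious.

When paired with a GAL4 activation-domain prey plasmid, the construct tests protein–protein interactions through reporter activation. The associated publication concerns host-target binding by a blast fungus effector, which suggests that the rice protein was assayed as a candidate effector target.
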