Addgene plasmid #168369: pTL308
Purpose: pGBKT7 yeast two-hybrid plasmid
Depositing lab: Sophien Kamoun. Depositing organization: Sainsbury Laboratory, Norwich. Publication: A single amino acid polymorphism in a conserved effector of the multihost blast fungus pathogen expands host-target binding spectrum. Bentham AR, Petit-Houdenot Y, Win J, Chuma I, Terauchi R, Banfield MJ, Kamoun S, Langner T. PLoS Pathog. 2021 Nov 10;17(11):e1009957. doi: 10.1371/journal.ppat.1009957. eCollection 2021 Nov. PubMed 34758051.
Backbone
  Vector backbone: pGBKT7
  Vector type: Yeast Expression
Growth in bacteria
  Bacterial resistance: Kanamycin, 50 μg/mL
  Growth temperature: 37°C
  Growth strain: DH5alpha
  Copy number: High Copy
Gene/Insert
  Gene/Insert name: Os02g37320
  Species: Oryza sativa
  Cloning method: Unknown
Terms and licenses: Academic/Nonprofit Terms; Industry Terms: Not Available to Industry
How to cite: pTL308 was a gift from Sophien Kamoun (Addgene plasmid # 168369 ; http://n2t.net/addgene:168369 ; RRID:Addgene_168369)
