>Addgene plasmid #168369 | pTL308 | depositor partial sequence | sequence record 326469 | insert
GAATTCGCCCAGAAAATCGTGATCAAGGTGCACATGGGCAGCGATAAATGCCGCCGCAAAGCAATGAGCC
TGGTTGCCGCCACCGGTGGCGTTGTGAGCGTGGAACTGGCCGGTGATGATCGCAGCAAAGTGGTGGTGGT
GGGTGAAGTGGATAGCGTGAAACTGACCAGCCTGCTGCGCCGTAAAGTGGGTCCGGCAGAACTGGTGGAA
GTGGGCGATGCCAAACCGGCCAAAAAAGAAGAGAAAAAAGGATCC
